>Addgene plasmid #90026 | pEThT-SAHS2 | addgene full sequence | sequence record 178884 | Addgene NGS Result
CTTTTGGAATATCTTGAAGAAAAATATGAAGAGCATTTGTATGAGCGCGATGAAGGTGATAAATGGCGAA
ACAAAAAGTTTGAATTGGGTTTGGAGTTTCCCAATCTTCCTTATTATATTGATGGTGATGTTAAATTAAC
ACAGTCTATGGCCATCATACGTTATATAGCTGACAAGCACAACATGTTGGGTGGTTGTCCAAAAGAGCGT
GCAGAGATTTCAATGCTTGAAGGAGCGGTTTTGGATATTAGATACGGTGTTTCGAGAATTGCATATAGTA
AAGACTTTGAAACTCTCAAAGTTGATTTTCTTAGCAAGCTACCTGAAATGCTGAAAATGTTCGAAGATCG
TTTATGTCATAAAACATATTTAAATGGTGATCATGTAACCCATCCTGACTTCATGTTGTATGACGCTCTT
GATGTTGTTTTATACATGGACCCAATGTGCCTGGATGCGTTCCCAAAATTAGTTTGTTTTAAAAAACGTA
TTGAAGCTATCCCACAAATTGATAAGTACTTGAAATCCAGCAAGTATATAGCATGGCCTTTGCAGGGCTG
GCAAGCCACGTTTGGTGGTGGCGACCATCCTCCAAAATAACTCGAGCACCACCACCACCACCACTGAGAT
CCGGCTGCTAACAAAGCCCGAAAGGAAGCTGAGTTGGCTGCTGCCACCGCTGAGCAATAACTAGCATAAC
CCCTTGGGGCCTCTAAACGGGTCTTGAGGGGTTTTTTGCTGAAAGGAGGAACTATATCCGGATTGGCGAA
TGGG
[124 nt withheld, positions 775-898]
C
[91 nt withheld, positions 900-990]
A
[49 nt withheld, positions 992-1040]
CCTTTGACGTTGGAGTCCACGTTCTTT
[37 nt withheld, positions 1068-1104]
ACCCTATCTCGGTCTATTCTTTTGATTTATAAGGGATTTTGCCGATTTCGGCCTATTGGTTAAAAAATGA
GCTGATTTAACAAAAATTTAACGCGAATTTTAACAAAATATTAACGCTTACAATTTAGGTGGCACTTTTC
GGGGAAATGTGCGCGGAACCCCTATTTGTTTATTTTTCTAAATACATTCAAATATGTATCCGCTCATGAG
ACAATAACCCTGATAAATGCTTCAATAATATTGAAAAAGGAAGAGTATGAGTATTCAACATTTCCGTGTC
GCCCTTATTCCCTTTTTTGCGGCATTTTGCCTTCCTGTTTTTGCTCACCCAGAAACGCTGGTGAAAGTAA
AAGATGCTGAAGATCAGTTGGGTGCACGAGTGGGTTACATCGAACTGGATCTCAACAGCGGTAAGATCCT
TGAGAGTTTTCGCCCCGAAGAACGTTTTCCAATGATGAGCACTTTTAAAGTTCTGCTATGTGGCGCGGTA
TTATCCCGTATTGACGCCGGGCAAGAGCAACTCGGTCGCCGCATACACTATTCTCAGAATGACTTGGTTG
AGTACTCACCAGTCACAGAAAAGCATCTTACGGATGGCATGACAGTAAGAGAATTATGCAGTGCTGCCAT
AACCATGAGTGATAACACTGCGGCCAACTTACTTCTGACAACGATCGGAGGACCGAAGGAGCTAACCGCT
TTTTTGCACAACATGGGGGATCATGTAACTCGCCTTGATCGTTGGGAACCGGAGCTGAATGAAGCCATAC
CAAACGACGAGCGTGACACCACGATGCCTGCAGCAATGGCAACAACGTTGCGCAAACTATTAACTGGCGA
ACTACTTACTCTAGCTTCCCGGCAACAATTAATAGACTGGATGGAGGCGGATAAAGTTGCAGGACCACTT
CTGCGCTCGGCCCTTCCGGCTGGCTGGTTTATTGCTGATAAATCTGGAGCCGGTGAGCGTGGGTCTCGCG
GTATCATTGCAGCACTGGGGCCAGATGGTAAGCCCTCCCGTATCGTAGTTATCTACACGACGGGGAGTCA
GGCAACTATGGATGAACGAAATAGACAGATCGCTGAGATAGGTGCCTCACTGATTAAGCATTGGTAACTG
TCAGACCAAGTTTACTCATATATACTTTAGATTGATTTAAAACTTCATTTTTAATTTAAAAGGATCTAGG
TGAAGATCCTTTTTGATAATCTCATGACCAAAATCCCTTAACGTGAGTTTTCGTTCCACTGAGCGTCAGA
CCCCGTAGAAAAGATCAAAGGATCTTCTTGAGATCCTTTTTTTCTGCGCGTAATCTGCTGCTTGCAAACA
AAAAAACCACCGCTACCAGCGGTGGTTTGTTTGCCGGATCAAGAGCTACCAACTCTTTTTCCGAAGGTAA
CTGGCTTCAGCAGAGCGCAGATACCAAATACTGTCCTTCTAGTGTAGCCGTAGTTAGGCCACCACTTCAA
GAACTCTGTAGCACCGCCTACATACCTCGCTCTGCTAATCCTGTTACCAGTGGCTGCTGCCAGTGGCGAT
AAGTCGTGTCTTACCGGGTTGGACTCAAGACGATAGTTACCGGATAAGGCGCAGCGGTCGGGCTGAACGG
GGGGTTCGTGCACACAGCCCAGCTTGGAGCGAACGACCTACACCGAACTGAGATACCTACAGCGTGAGCT
ATGAGAAAGCGCCACGCTTCCCGAAGGGAGAAAGGCGGACAGGTATCCGGTAAGCGGCAGGGTCGGAACA
GGAGAGCGCACGAGGGAGCTTCCAGGGGGAAACGCCTGGTATCTTTATAGTCCTGTCGGGTTTCGCCACC
TCTGACTTGAGCGTCGATTTTTGTGATGCTCGTCAGGGGGGCGGAGCCTATGGAAAAACGCCAGCAACGC
GGCCTTTTTACGGTTCCTGGCCTTTTGCTGGCCTTTTGCTCACATGTTCTTTCCTGCGTTATCCCCTGAT
TCTGTGGATAACCGTATTACCGCCTTTGAGTGAGCTGATACCGCTCGCCGCAGCCGAACGACCGAGCGCA
GCGAGTCAGTGAGCGAGGAAGCGGAAGAGCGCCTGATGCGGTATTTTCTCCTTACGCATCTGTGCGGTAT
TTCACACCGCAATGGTGCACTCTCAGTACAATCTGCTCTGATGCCGCATAGTTAAGCCAGTATACACTCC
GCTATCGCTACGTGACTGGGTCATGGCTGCGCCCCGACACCCGCCAACACCCGCTGACGCGCCCTGACGG
GCTTGTCTGCTCCCGGCATCCGCTTACAGACAAGCTGTGACCGTCTCCGGGAGCTGCATGTGTCAGAGGT
TTTCACCGTCATCACCGAAACGCGCGAGGCAGCTGCGGTAAAGCTCATCAGCGTGGTCGTGAAGCGATTC
ACAGATGTCTGCCTGTTCATCCGCGTCCAGCTCGTTGAGTTTCTCCAGAAGCGTTAATGTCTGGCTTCTG
ATAAAGCGGGCCATGTTAAGGGCGGTTTTTTCCTGTTTGGTCACTGATGCCTCCGTGTAAGGGGGATTTC
TGTTCATGGGGGTAATGATACCGATGAAACGAGAGAGGATGCTCACGATACGGGTTACTGATGATGAACA
TGCCCGGTTACTGGAACGTTGTGAGGGTAAACAACTGGCGGTATGGATGCGGCGGGACCAGAGAAAAATC
ACTCAGGGTCAATGCCAGCGCTTCGTTAATACAGATGTAGGTGTTCCACAGGGTAGCCAGCAGCATCCTG
CGATGCAGATCCGGAACATAATGGTGCAGGGCGCTGACTTCCGCGTTTCCAGACTTTACGAAACACGGAA
ACCGAAGACCATTCATGTTGTTGCTCAGGTCGCAGACGTTTTGCAGCAGCAGTCGCTTCACGTTCGCTCG
CGTATCGGTGATTCATTCTGCTAACCAGTAAGGCAACCCCGCCAGCCTAGCCGGGTCCTCAACGACAGGA
GCACGATCATGCGCACCCGTGGGGCCGCCATGCCGGCGATAATGGCCTGCTTCTCGCCGAAACGTTTGGT
GGCGGGACCAGTGACGAAGGCTTGAGCGAGGGCGTGCAAGATTCCGAATACCGCAAGCGACAGGCCGATC
ATCGTCGCGCTCCAGCGAAAGCGGTCCTCGCCGAAAATGACCCAGAGCGCTGCCGGCACCTGTCCTACGA
GTTGCATGATAAAGAAGACAGTCATAAGTGCGGCGACGATAGTCATGCCCCGCGCCCACCGGAAGGAGCT
GACTGGGTTGAAGGCTCTCAAGGGCATCGGTCGAGATCCCGGTGCCTAATGAGTGAGCTAACTTACATTA
ATTGCGTTGCGCTCACTGCCCGCTTTCCAGTCGGGAAACCTGTCGTGCCAGCTGCATTAATGAATCGGCC
AACGCGCGGGGAGAGGCGGTTTGCGTATTGGGCGCCAGGGTGGTTTTTCTTTTCACCAGTGAGACGGGCA
ACAGCTGATTGCCCTTCACCGCCTGGCCCTGAGAGAGTTGCAGCAAGCGGTCCACGCTGGTTTGCCCCAG
CAGGCGAAAATCCTGTTTGATGGTGGTTAACGGCGGGATATAACATGAGCTGTCTTCGGTATCGTCGTAT
CCCACTACCGAGATATCCGCACCAACGCGCAGCCCGGACTCGGTAATGGCGCGCATTGCGCCCAGCGCCA
TCTGATCGTTGGCAACCAGCATCGCAGTGGGAACGATGCCCTCATTCAGCATTTGCATGGTTTGTTGAAA
ACCGGACATGGCACTCCAGTCGCCTTCCCGTTCCGCTATCGGCTGAATTTGATTGCGAGTGAGATATTTA
TGCCAGCCAGCCAGACGCAGACGCGCCGAGACAGAACTTAATGGGCCCGCTAACAGCGCGATTTGCTGGT
GACCCAATGCGACCAGATGCTCCACGCCCAGTCGCGTACCGTCTTCATGGGAGAAAATAATACTGTTGAT
GGGTGTCTGGTCAGAGACATCAAGAAATAACGCCGGAACATTAGTGCAGGCAGCTTCCACAGCAATGGCA
TCCTGGTCATCCAGCGGATAGTTAATGATCAGCCCACTGACGCGTTGCGCGAGAAGATTGTGCACCGCCG
CTTTACAGGCTTCGACGCCGCTTCGTTCTACCATCGACACCACCACGCTGGCACCCAGTTGATCGGCGCG
AGATTTAATCGCCGCGACAATTTGCGACGGCGCGTGCAGGGCCAGACTGGAGGTGGCAACGCCAATCAGC
AACGACTGTTTGCCCGCCAGTTGTTGTGCCACGCGGTTGGGAATGTAATTCAGCTCCGCCATCGCCGCTT
CCACTTTTTCCCGCGTTTTCGCAGAAACGTGGCTGGCCTGGTTCACCACGCGGGAAACGGTCTGATAAGA
GACACCGGCATACTCTGCGACATCGTATAACGTTACTGGTTTCACATTCACCACCCTGAATTGACTCTCT
TCCGGGCGCTATCATGCCATACCGCGAAAGGTTTTGCGCCATTCGATGGTGTCCGGGATCTCGACGCTCT
CCCTTATGCGACTCCTGCATTAGGAAGCAGCCCAGTAGTAGGTTGAGGCCGTTGAGCACCGCCGCCGCAA
GGAATGGTGCATGCAAGGAGATGGCGCCCAACAGTCCCCCGGCCACGGGGCCTGCCACCATACCCACGCC
GAAACAAGCGCTCATGAGCCCGAAGTGGCGAGCCCGATCTTCCCCATCGGTGATGTCGGCGATATAGGCG
CCAGCAACCGCACCTGTGGCGCCGGTGATGCCGGCCACGATGCGTCCGGCGTAGAGGATCGAGATCTCGA
TCCCGCGAAATTAATACGACTCACTATAGGGGAATTGTGAGCGGATAACAATTCCCCTCTAGAAATAATT
TTGTTTAACTTTAAGAAGGAGATATACATATGCACCATCACCATCACCATGGATCTGCTGATGACGCTGC
TCACGAAGAAGGCGTAGAATGGACTGGGAAACCGTGGATGGGCAAATGGGAATCCGACCCATCGAAGGAC
GAGAACGTTGAGGAATTCAAAAAGAAGCTCCAGCTTCCGATGAGCCACTCGGAAATGAACAAAAACTCCA
AAGTTTGGATCCATCACTACAAGAAGGGAGACGAGTACCATCACAAAATCATCATCAACGACGCCCATTA
CAAAAACGATATCGTCTTCAAGCTGGGTCAAGAGTCCGCCGGTTCGTATAACGGCTCATCTTTCAGCGTG
AAGTACGAGGACAAAGACGGCGCTCTAGTCGGAAGCGTCCACTACACTGGCACCAAAGAACAGTCTCTTG
ACAAGACCATCAACAACGTCTTCAAGCTCGAAGGTGACCATCTGGTTAAGACTTCCACCATCGAGGGAGT
GACCATGAAGCGCCACTACAACAAACGCCAGTGAATCACTAGTCCTAGGCTGGTTCCGCGTGGGTCCGAG
AACCTGTACTTCCAGGGCTCCCCTATACTAGGTTATTGGAAAATTAAGGGCCTTGTGCAACCCACTCGAC
TT
Features (pLannotate 1.2.2; 21 found; start..end, strand, type, name):
    607..624     +  CDS            9xHis (fragment): 9xHis affinity tag
    634..683     +  CDS            SET1 (fragment): solubility-enhancement tag derived from T7 phage gene 10B
    691..738     +  terminator     T7 terminator: transcription terminator for bacteriophage T7 RNA polymerase
    775..1203    +  rep_origin     f1 ori (sequence partly withheld): f1 bacteriophage origin of replication; arrow indicates direction of (+) strand synthesis
   1256..1360    +  promoter       AmpR promoter: bla
   1361..2221    +  CDS            AmpR: β-lactamase; bla; confers resistance to ampicillin, carbenicillin, and related antibiotics
   2392..2980    +  rep_origin     ori: high-copy-number ColE1/pMB1/pBR322/pUC origin of replication
   3166..3305    -  misc_feature   bom: basis of mobility region from pBR322
   3407..3598    -  CDS            rop: Rop protein, which maintains plasmids at low copy number; rop
   3615..3995    +  CDS            YPB1_ECOLX: Protein predicted: Swiss-Prot protein existence level 4. From Escherichia coli.
   4067..4358    -  CDS            TcR (fragment): tetracycline efflux protein; tet; confers resistance to tetracycline
   4373..4394    -  protein_bind   CAP binding site: CAP binding activates transcription in the presence of cAMP. E. coli catabolite activator protein
   4407..5489    -  CDS            lacI: lac repressor; lacI; The lac repressor binds to the lac operator to inhibit transcription in E. coli. This inhibition can be relieved by adding lactose or isopropyl-β-D-thiogalactopyranoside (IPTG).
   5490..5567    -  promoter       lacI promoter: lacI
   5575..5854    -  CDS            TcR (fragment): tetracycline efflux protein; tet; confers resistance to tetracycline
   5876..5894    +  promoter       T7 promoter: promoter for bacteriophage T7 RNA polymerase
   5895..5919    +  protein_bind   lac operator: The lac repressor binds to the lac operator to inhibit transcription in E. coli. This inhibition can be relieved by adding lactose or isopropyl-β-D-thiogalactopyranoside (IPTG). lac repressor encoded by lacI
   5934..5956    +  RBS            RBS: efficient ribosome binding site from bacteriophage T7 gene 10 (Olins and Rangwala, 1989)
   5967..5984    +  CDS            6xHis: 6xHis affinity tag
   5988..6455    +  CDS            SAHS2 (fragment): SAHS2_RAMVA - Experimental evidence at protein level: Swiss-Prot protein existence level 1. Secreted heat soluble protein acting as a molecular shield in water-deficient condition (PubMed:22937162). Tardigrade-specific intrinsically disordered proteins (TDPs) are essential for desiccation tolerance by forming non-crystalline amorphous solids upon desiccation, and this vitrified state mirrors their protective capabilities (By similarity). From Ramazzottius varieornatus (Water bear) (Tardigrade).
   6513..600     +  CDS            GST (across the origin): glutathione S-transferase from Schistosoma japonicum
