[The description below was written by a language model from this plasmid's Addgene catalogue record and pLannotate feature annotations shown in this document.]
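Description:
pEThT-SAHS2 is a bacterial expression plasmid for producing His-tagged SAHS2, a secretory abundant heat-soluble protein from the anhydrobiotic tardigrade Ramazzottius varieornatus. The backbone, pEThT, is a modified derivative of pET-22b(+). It carries a ColE1/pMB1-type origin together with the bom region and rop gene inherited from pBR322, an f1 phage origin, and the β-lactamase gene with its own promoter for ampicillin selection. Short tetracycline-resistance fragments flanking the lacI region are backbone remnants and not functional markers. The catalogue lists the plasmid as high copy, although the annotated rop gene is normally associated with reduced copy number.

Expression follows the standard pET arrangement. A T7 promoter is immediately followed by a lac operator and the T7 gene 10 ribosome binding site, and a plasmid-borne lacI gene supplies repressor. Transcription therefore depends on a host providing T7 RNA polymerase and is inducible with IPTG. The open reading frame begins with an N-terminal 6xHis tag directly upstream of the SAHS2 coding sequence, which the annotation matches as a fragment of the Swiss-Prot entry. This could mean that part of the native protein, such as the secretion signal, is absent, but the record does not say so.

Downstream of SAHS2 the feature table also detects a Schistosoma japonicum GST coding sequence spanning the numbering origin, a second short His stretch and a T7 gene 10B-derived fragment ahead of the T7 terminator. The catalogue entry lists only the N-terminal His tag, and the record does not state whether these downstream elements are translated in frame with SAHS2 or are untranslated backbone sequence. The plasmid is intended for recombinant production and affinity purification of SAHS2, for example to study tardigrade heat-soluble proteins implicated in desiccation tolerance.
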