Addgene plasmid #90026: pEThT-SAHS2
Purpose: To express His-tagged SAHS2 in bacteria
Depositing lab: Takekazu Kunieda. Depositing organization: The University of Tokyo. Publication: Two novel heat-soluble protein families abundantly expressed in an anhydrobiotic tardigrade. Yamaguchi A, Tanaka S, Yamaguchi S, Kuwahara H, Takamura C, Imajoh-Ohmi S, Horikawa DD, Toyoda A, Katayama T, Arakawa K, Fujiyama A, Kubo T, Kunieda T. PLoS One. 2012;7(8):e44209. 10.1371/journal.pone.0044209 PubMed 22937162.
Backbone
  Vector backbone: pEThT
  Backbone manufacturer: Modified from pET-22b(+) [Park J-M, et al (2002) Biochem Biophys Res Commun 291, 23-28.]
  Vector type: Bacterial Expression
Growth in bacteria
  Bacterial resistance: Ampicillin, 100 μg/mL
  Growth temperature: 37°C
  Growth strain: DH5alpha
  Copy number: High Copy
Gene/Insert
  Gene/Insert name: SAHS2 (alt name: AB650498)
  Species: Ramazzottius varieornatus
  Promoter: T7
  Tag / fusion protein: His (N terminal on insert)
  Cloning method: Gibson Cloning
  Sequencing primers: 5′ T7
Terms and licenses: Academic/Nonprofit Terms; Industry Terms: Not Available to Industry
Depositor comments: Insert species is Ramazzottius varieornatus
How to cite: pEThT-SAHS2 was a gift from Takekazu Kunieda (Addgene plasmid # 90026 ; http://n2t.net/addgene:90026 ; RRID:Addgene_90026)
